Addgene plasmid #64191: pKMD106h - intein-Cas9(C574)
Purpose: Expresses intein-Cas9(C574) in mammalian cells
Depositing lab: David Liu. Depositing organization: Harvard University. Publication: Small molecule-triggered Cas9 protein with improved genome-editing specificity. Davis KM, Pattanayak V, Thompson DB, Zuris JA, Liu DR. Nat Chem Biol. 2015 May;11(5):316-8. doi: 10.1038/nchembio.1793. Epub 2015 Apr 6. PubMed 25848930.
Backbone
  Vector backbone: pJDS246
  Backbone size w/o insert (bp): 3399
  Total vector size (bp): 8850
  Vector type: Mammalian Expression, CRISPR
Growth in bacteria
  Bacterial resistance: Ampicillin, 100 μg/mL
  Growth temperature: 37°C
  Growth strain: Mach1
  Copy number: Unknown
Gene/Insert
  Gene/Insert name: mammalian codon-optimized S. pyogenes intein-Cas9(C574) - NLS - 3x FLAG (alt name: intein-Cas9(C574))
  Species: Streptococcus pyogenes
  Insert size (bp): 5451
  Promoter: CMV
  Tag / fusion protein: NLS - 3x FLAG (C terminal on insert)
  Cloning method: Unknown
  Sequencing primers: 5′ CMV-F; 3′ OK569
Resource information
  A portion of this plasmid was derived from a plasmid made by: Keith Joung (pJDS246)
Terms and licenses: Academic/Nonprofit Terms; Industry Terms: Not Available to Industry
How to cite: pKMD106h - intein-Cas9(C574) was a gift from David Liu (Addgene plasmid # 64191 ; http://n2t.net/addgene:64191 ; RRID:Addgene_64191)
