[The description below was written by a language model from this plasmid's Addgene catalogue record and pLannotate feature annotations shown in this document.]
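Description:
pKMD106h - intein-Cas9(C574) is an 8,850 bp mammalian expression plasmid built on the pJDS246 backbone and used for CRISPR genome editing. It is propagated in E. coli through a high-copy ColE1/pUC-type origin and selected with ampicillin via the β-lactamase gene and its native promoter. The remaining bacterial sequences (lac promoter/operator, CAP site, and short lacI, bom, MCS and SV40 promoter fragments) are backbone remnants with no evident role in the construct's function.

The payload is a roughly 5.45 kb open reading frame encoding mammalian codon-optimized Streptococcus pyogenes Cas9 interrupted by an intein, followed by a C-terminal nuclear localization signal and a 3xFLAG epitope tag. The designation C574 presumably marks the Cas9 residue at which the intein is placed. Automated annotation calls the whole region a single cas9 coding sequence and does not mark the intein separately, but the annotated span is considerably longer than an uninterrupted Cas9 gene, consistent with an insertion. Transcription is driven by the CMV immediate-early enhancer and promoter and terminated by the bovine growth hormone polyadenylation signal. A T7 promoter lies just upstream of the coding sequence and could support in vitro transcription.

According to the associated publication title, the design yields a small molecule-triggered Cas9 intended to improve genome-editing specificity: the inserted intein is expected to disrupt nuclease activity until ligand-dependent protein splicing restores intact Cas9, although the record does not name the intein or its ligand. No guide RNA cassette or mammalian selection marker is annotated, so guide RNAs would have to be supplied separately. The FLAG tag allows detection of the expressed protein.
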