Features (pLannotate 1.2.2; 16 found; start..end, strand, type, name):
    132..335     +  promoter       CMV promoter: human cytomegalovirus (CMV) immediate early promoter
    377..395     +  promoter       T7 promoter: promoter for bacteriophage T7 RNA polymerase
    409..5748    +  CDS            cas9: CAS9_STRP1 - Also known as csn1 From Streptococcus pyogenes serotype M1.
   5782..5847    +  CDS            3xFLAG: three tandem FLAG® epitope tags, followed by an enterokinase cleavage site
   5911..6135    +  polyA_signal   bGH poly(A) signal: bovine growth hormone polyadenylation signal
   6139..6160    +  promoter       SV40 promoter (fragment): SV40 enhancer and early promoter
   6165..6181    +  misc_feature   MCS (fragment): pBluescript multiple cloning site
   6230..6246    -  protein_bind   lac operator: The lac repressor binds to the lac operator to inhibit transcription in E. coli. This inhibition can be relieved by adding lactose or isopropyl-β-D-thiogalactopyranoside (IPTG). lac repressor encoded by lacI
   6254..6284    -  promoter       lac promoter: promoter for the E. coli lac operon
   6299..6320    -  protein_bind   CAP binding site: CAP binding activates transcription in the presence of cAMP. E. coli catabolite activator protein
   6333..6425    -  CDS            lacI (fragment): lac repressor; lacI; The lac repressor binds to the lac operator to inhibit transcription in E. coli. This inhibition can be relieved by adding lactose or isopropyl-β-D-thiogalactopyranoside (IPTG).
   6608..7196    -  rep_origin     ori: high-copy-number ColE1/pMB1/pBR322/pUC origin of replication
   7367..8227    -  CDS            AmpR: β-lactamase; bla; confers resistance to ampicillin, carbenicillin, and related antibiotics
   8228..8332    -  promoter       AmpR promoter: bla
   8403..8447    -  misc_feature   bom (fragment): basis of mobility region from pBR322
   8602..131     +  enhancer       CMV enhancer (across the origin): human cytomegalovirus immediate early enhancer
>Addgene plasmid #64191 | pKMD106h - intein-Cas9(C574) | depositor full sequence | sequence record 107550 | pKMD106h - intein-Cas9(C574) sequence 8850 bps
ATATGCCAAGTACGCCCCCTATTGACGTCAATGACGGTAAATGGCCCGCCTGGCATTATGCCCAGTACAT
GACCTTATGGGACTTTCCTACTTGGCAGTACATCTACGTATTAGTCATCGCTATTACCATGGTGATGCGG
TTTTGGCAGTACATCAATGGGCGTGGATAGCGGTTTGACTCACGGGGATTTCCAAGTCTCCACCCCATTG
ACGTCAATGGGAGTTTGTTTTGGCACCAAAATCAACGGGACTTTCCAAAATGTCGTAACAACTCCGCCCC
ATTGACGCAAATGGGCGGTAGGCGTGTACGGTGGGAGGTCTATATAAGCAGAGCTGGTTTAGTGAACCGT
CAGATCCGCTAGAGATCCGCGGCCGCTAATACGACTCACTATAGGGAGAGCCGCCACCATGGATAAAAAG
TATTCTATTGGTTTAGACATCGGCACTAATTCCGTTGGATGGGCTGTCATAACCGATGAATACAAAGTAC
CTTCAAAGAAATTTAAGGTGTTGGGGAACACAGACCGTCATTCGATTAAAAAGAATCTTATCGGTGCCCT
CCTATTCGATAGTGGCGAAACGGCAGAGGCGACTCGCCTGAAACGAACCGCTCGGAGAAGGTATACACGT
CGCAAGAACCGAATATGTTACTTACAAGAAATTTTTAGCAATGAGATGGCCAAAGTTGACGATTCTTTCT
TTCACCGTTTGGAAGAGTCCTTCCTTGTCGAAGAGGACAAGAAACATGAACGGCACCCCATCTTTGGAAA
CATAGTAGATGAGGTGGCATATCATGAAAAGTACCCAACGATTTATCACCTCAGAAAAAAGCTAGTTGAC
TCAACTGATAAAGCGGACCTGAGGTTAATCTACTTGGCTCTTGCCCATATGATAAAGTTCCGTGGGCACT
TTCTCATTGAGGGTGATCTAAATCCGGACAACTCGGATGTCGACAAACTGTTCATCCAGTTAGTACAAAC
CTATAATCAGTTGTTTGAAGAGAACCCTATAAATGCAAGTGGCGTGGATGCGAAGGCTATTCTTAGCGCC
CGCCTCTCTAAATCCCGACGGCTAGAAAACCTGATCGCACAATTACCCGGAGAGAAGAAAAATGGGTTGT
TCGGTAACCTTATAGCGCTCTCACTAGGCCTGACACCAAATTTTAAGTCGAACTTCGACTTAGCTGAAGA
TGCCAAATTGCAGCTTAGTAAGGACACGTACGATGACGATCTCGACAATCTACTGGCACAAATTGGAGAT
CAGTATGCGGACTTATTTTTGGCTGCCAAAAACCTTAGCGATGCAATCCTCCTATCTGACATACTGAGAG
TTAATACTGAGATTACCAAGGCGCCGTTATCCGCTTCAATGATCAAAAGGTACGATGAACATCACCAAGA
CTTGACACTTCTCAAGGCCCTAGTCCGTCAGCAACTGCCTGAGAAATATAAGGAAATATTCTTTGATCAG
TCGAAAAACGGGTACGCAGGTTATATTGACGGCGGAGCGAGTCAAGAGGAATTCTACAAGTTTATCAAAC
CCATATTAGAGAAGATGGATGGGACGGAAGAGTTGCTTGTAAAACTCAATCGCGAAGATCTACTGCGAAA
GCAGCGGACTTTCGACAACGGTAGCATTCCACATCAAATCCACTTAGGCGAATTGCATGCTATACTTAGA
AGGCAGGAGGATTTTTATCCGTTCCTCAAAGACAATCGTGAAAAGATTGAGAAAATCCTAACCTTTCGCA
TACCTTACTATGTGGGACCCCTGGCCCGAGGGAACTCTCGGTTCGCATGGATGACAAGAAAGTCCGAAGA
AACGATTACTCCATGGAATTTTGAGGAAGTTGTCGATAAAGGTGCGTCAGCTCAATCGTTCATCGAGAGG
ATGACCAACTTTGACAAGAATTTACCGAACGAAAAAGTATTGCCTAAGCACAGTTTACTTTACGAGTATT
TCACAGTGTACAATGAACTCACGAAAGTTAAGTATGTCACTGAGGGCATGCGTAAACCCGCCTTTCTAAG
CGGAGAACAGAAGAAAGCAATAGTAGATCTGTTATTCAAGACCAACCGCAAAGTGACAGTTAAGCAATTG
AAAGAGGACTACTTTAAGAAAATTGAATGCCTTGCCGAGGGTACCCGAATCTTCGATCCGGTCACTGGTA
CAACGCATCGCATCGAGGATGTTGTCGATGGGCGCAAGCCTATTCATGTCGTGGCTGCTGCCAAGGACGG
AACGCTGCTCGCGCGGCCCGTGGTGTCCTGGTTCGACCAGGGAACGCGGGATGTGATCGGGTTGCGGATC
GCCGGTGGCGCCATCGTGTGGGCGACACCCGATCACAAGGTGCTGACAGAGTACGGCTGGCGTGCCGCCG
GGGAACTCCGCAAGGGAGACAGGGTGGCCGGACCGGGTGGTTCTGGTAACAGCCTGGCCTTGTCCCTGAC
GGCCGACCAGATGGTCAGTGCCTTGTTGGATGCTGAGCCCCCCATACTCTATTCCGAGTATGATCCTACC
AGTCCCTTCAGTGAAGCTTCGATGATGGGCTTACTGACCAACCTGGCAGACAGGGAGCTGGTTCACATGA
TCAACTGGGCGAAGAGGGTGCCAGGCTTTGTGGATTTGACCCTCCATGATCAGGCCCACCTTCTAGAACG
TGCCTGGCTAGAGATCCTGATGATTGGTCTCGTCTGGCGCTCCATGGAGCACCCAGGGAAGCTACTGTTT
GCTCCTAACTTGCTCTTGGACAGGAACCAGGGAAAATGTGTAGAGGGCATGGTGGAGATCTTCGACATGC
TGCTGGCTACATCATCTCGGTTCCGCATGATGAATCTGCAGGGAGAGGAGTTTGTGTGCCTCAAATCTAT
TATTTTGCTTAATTCTGGAGTGTACACATTTCTGTCCAGCACCCTGAAGTCTCTGGAAGAGAAGGACCAT
ATCCACCGAGCCCTGGACAAGATCACGGACACTTTGATCCACCTGATGGCCAAGGCAGGCCTGACCCTGC
AGCAGCAGCACCAGCGGCTGGCCCAGCTCCTCCTCATCCTCTCCCACATCAGGCACATGAGTAACAAAGG
AATGGAGCATCTGTACAGCATGAAGTACAAGAACGTGGTGCCCCTCTATGACCTGCTGCTGGAGATGCTG
GACGCCCACCGCCTACATGCGGGTGGTTCTGGTGCTAGCCGCGTGCAGGCGTTCGCGGATGCCCTGGATG
ACAAATTCCTGCACGACATGCTGGCGGAAGGACTCCGCTATTCCGTGATCCGAGAAGTGCTGCCAACGCG
GCGGGCACGAACGTTCGACCTCGAGGTCGAGGAACTGCACACCCTCGTCGCCGAAGGGGTTGTCGTGCAC
AACTGCTTCGATTCTGTCGAGATCTCCGGGGTAGAAGATCGATTTAATGCGTCACTTGGTACGTATCATG
ACCTCCTAAAGATAATTAAAGATAAGGACTTCCTGGATAACGAAGAGAATGAAGATATCTTAGAAGATAT
AGTGTTGACTCTTACCCTCTTTGAAGATCGGGAAATGATTGAGGAAAGACTAAAAACATACGCTCACCTG
TTCGACGATAAGGTTATGAAACAGTTAAAGAGGCGTCGCTATACGGGCTGGGGACGATTGTCGCGGAAAC
TTATCAACGGGATAAGAGACAAGCAAAGTGGTAAAACTATTCTCGATTTTCTAAAGAGCGACGGCTTCGC
CAATAGGAACTTTATGCAGCTGATCCATGATGACTCTTTAACCTTCAAAGAGGATATACAAAAGGCACAG
GTTTCCGGACAAGGGGACTCATTGCACGAACATATTGCGAATCTTGCTGGTTCGCCAGCCATCAAAAAGG
GCATACTCCAGACAGTCAAAGTAGTGGATGAGCTAGTTAAGGTCATGGGACGTCACAAACCGGAAAACAT
TGTAATCGAGATGGCACGCGAAAATCAAACGACTCAGAAGGGGCAAAAAAACAGTCGAGAGCGGATGAAG
AGAATAGAAGAGGGTATTAAAGAACTGGGCAGCCAGATCTTAAAGGAGCATCCTGTGGAAAATACCCAAT
TGCAGAACGAGAAACTTTACCTCTATTACCTACAAAATGGAAGGGACATGTATGTTGATCAGGAACTGGA
CATAAACCGTTTATCTGATTACGACGTCGATCACATTGTACCCCAATCCTTTTTGAAGGACGATTCAATC
GACAATAAAGTGCTTACACGCTCGGATAAGAACCGAGGGAAAAGTGACAATGTTCCAAGCGAGGAAGTCG
TAAAGAAAATGAAGAACTATTGGCGGCAGCTCCTAAATGCGAAACTGATAACGCAAAGAAAGTTCGATAA
CTTAACTAAAGCTGAGAGGGGTGGCTTGTCTGAACTTGACAAGGCCGGATTTATTAAACGTCAGCTCGTG
GAAACCCGCCAAATCACAAAGCATGTTGCACAGATACTAGATTCCCGAATGAATACGAAATACGACGAGA
ACGATAAGCTGATTCGGGAAGTCAAAGTAATCACTTTAAAGTCAAAATTGGTGTCGGACTTCAGAAAGGA
TTTTCAATTCTATAAAGTTAGGGAGATAAATAACTACCACCATGCGCACGACGCTTATCTTAATGCCGTC
GTAGGGACCGCACTCATTAAGAAATACCCGAAGCTAGAAAGTGAGTTTGTGTATGGTGATTACAAAGTTT
ATGACGTCCGTAAGATGATCGCGAAAAGCGAACAGGAGATAGGCAAGGCTACAGCCAAATACTTCTTTTA
TTCTAACATTATGAATTTCTTTAAGACGGAAATCACTCTGGCAAACGGAGAGATACGCAAACGACCTTTA
ATTGAAACCAATGGGGAGACAGGTGAAATCGTATGGGATAAGGGCCGGGACTTCGCGACGGTGAGAAAAG
TTTTGTCCATGCCCCAAGTCAACATAGTAAAGAAAACTGAGGTGCAGACCGGAGGGTTTTCAAAGGAATC
GATTCTTCCAAAAAGGAATAGTGATAAGCTCATCGCTCGTAAAAAGGACTGGGACCCGAAAAAGTACGGT
GGCTTCGATAGCCCTACAGTTGCCTATTCTGTCCTAGTAGTGGCAAAAGTTGAGAAGGGAAAATCCAAGA
AACTGAAGTCAGTCAAAGAATTATTGGGGATAACGATTATGGAGCGCTCGTCTTTTGAAAAGAACCCCAT
CGACTTCCTTGAGGCGAAAGGTTACAAGGAAGTAAAAAAGGATCTCATAATTAAACTACCAAAGTATAGT
CTGTTTGAGTTAGAAAATGGCCGAAAACGGATGTTGGCTAGCGCCGGAGAGCTTCAAAAGGGGAACGAAC
TCGCACTACCGTCTAAATACGTGAATTTCCTGTATTTAGCGTCCCATTACGAGAAGTTGAAAGGTTCACC
TGAAGATAACGAACAGAAGCAACTTTTTGTTGAGCAGCACAAACATTATCTCGACGAAATCATAGAGCAA
ATTTCGGAATTCAGTAAGAGAGTCATCCTAGCTGATGCCAATCTGGACAAAGTATTAAGCGCATACAACA
AGCACAGGGATAAACCCATACGTGAGCAGGCGGAAAATATTATCCATTTGTTTACTCTTACCAACCTCGG
CGCTCCAGCCGCATTCAAGTATTTTGACACAACGATAGATCGCAAACGATACACTTCTACCAAGGAGGTG
CTAGACGCGACACTGATTCACCAATCCATCACGGGATTATATGAAACTCGGATAGATTTGTCACAGCTTG
GGGGTGACGGATCCCCCAAGAAGAAGAGGAAAGTCTCGAGCGACTACAAAGACCATGACGGTGATTATAA
AGATCATGACATCGATTACAAGGATGACGATGACAAGGCTGCAGGATGACCGGTCATCATCACCATCACC
ATTGAGTTTAAACCCGCTGATCAGCCTCGACTGTGCCTTCTAGTTGCCAGCCATCTGTTGTTTGCCCCTC
CCCCGTGCCTTCCTTGACCCTGGAAGGTGCCACTCCCACTGTCCTTTCCTAATAAAATGAGGAAATTGCA
TCGCATTGTCTGAGTAGGTGTCATTCTATTCTGGGGGGTGGGGTGGGGCAGGACAGCAAGGGGGAGGATT
GGGAAGACAATAGCAGGCATGCTGGGGATGCGGTGGGCTCTATGGCTTCTGAGGCGGAAAGAACCAGCTG
GGGCTCGATACCGTCGACCTCTAGCTAGAGCTTGGCGTAATCATGGTCATAGCTGTTTCCTGTGTGAAAT
TGTTATCCGCTCACAATTCCACACAACATACGAGCCGGAAGCATAAAGTGTAAAGCCTAGGGTGCCTAAT
GAGTGAGCTAACTCACATTAATTGCGTTGCGCTCACTGCCCGCTTTCCAGTCGGGAAACCTGTCGTGCCA
GCTGCATTAATGAATCGGCCAACGCGCGGGGAGAGGCGGTTTGCGTATTGGGCGCTCTTCCGCTTCCTCG
CTCACTGACTCGCTGCGCTCGGTCGTTCGGCTGCGGCGAGCGGTATCAGCTCACTCAAAGGCGGTAATAC
GGTTATCCACAGAATCAGGGGATAACGCAGGAAAGAACATGTGAGCAAAAGGCCAGCAAAAGGCCAGGAA
CCGTAAAAAGGCCGCGTTGCTGGCGTTTTTCCATAGGCTCCGCCCCCCTGACGAGCATCACAAAAATCGA
CGCTCAAGTCAGAGGTGGCGAAACCCGACAGGACTATAAAGATACCAGGCGTTTCCCCCTGGAAGCTCCC
TCGTGCGCTCTCCTGTTCCGACCCTGCCGCTTACCGGATACCTGTCCGCCTTTCTCCCTTCGGGAAGCGT
GGCGCTTTCTCAATGCTCACGCTGTAGGTATCTCAGTTCGGTGTAGGTCGTTCGCTCCAAGCTGGGCTGT
GTGCACGAACCCCCCGTTCAGCCCGACCGCTGCGCCTTATCCGGTAACTATCGTCTTGAGTCCAACCCGG
TAAGACACGACTTATCGCCACTGGCAGCAGCCACTGGTAACAGGATTAGCAGAGCGAGGTATGTAGGCGG
TGCTACAGAGTTCTTGAAGTGGTGGCCTAACTACGGCTACACTAGAAGGACAGTATTTGGTATCTGCGCT
CTGCTGAAGCCAGTTACCTTCGGAAAAAGAGTTGGTAGCTCTTGATCCGGCAAACAAACCACCGCTGGTA
GCGGTGGTTTTTTTGTTTGCAAGCAGCAGATTACGCGCAGAAAAAAAGGATCTCAAGAAGATCCTTTGAT
CTTTTCTACGGGGTCTGACGCTCAGTGGAACGAAAACTCACGTTAAGGGATTTTGGTCATGAGATTATCA
AAAAGGATCTTCACCTAGATCCTTTTAAATTAAAAATGAAGTTTTAAATCAATCTAAAGTATATATGAGT
AAACTTGGTCTGACAGTTACCAATGCTTAATCAGTGAGGCACCTATCTCAGCGATCTGTCTATTTCGTTC
ATCCATAGTTGCCTGACTCCCCGTCGTGTAGATAACTACGATACGGGAGGGCTTACCATCTGGCCCCAGT
GCTGCAATGATACCGCGAGACCCACGCTCACCGGCTCCAGATTTATCAGCAATAAACCAGCCAGCCGGAA
GGGCCGAGCGCAGAAGTGGTCCTGCAACTTTATCCGCCTCCATCCAGTCTATTAATTGTTGCCGGGAAGC
TAGAGTAAGTAGTTCGCCAGTTAATAGTTTGCGCAACGTTGTTGCCATTGCTACAGGCATCGTGGTGTCA
CGCTCGTCGTTTGGTATGGCTTCATTCAGCTCCGGTTCCCAACGATCAAGGCGAGTTACATGATCCCCCA
TGTTGTGCAAAAAAGCGGTTAGCTCCTTCGGTCCTCCGATCGTTGTCAGAAGTAAGTTGGCCGCAGTGTT
ATCACTCATGGTTATGGCAGCACTGCATAATTCTCTTACTGTCATGCCATCCGTAAGATGCTTTTCTGTG
ACTGGTGAGTACTCAACCAAGTCATTCTGAGAATAGTGTATGCGGCGACCGAGTTGCTCTTGCCCGGCGT
CAATACGGGATAATACCGCGCCACATAGCAGAACTTTAAAAGTGCTCATCATTGGAAAACGTTCTTCGGG
GCGAAAACTCTCAAGGATCTTACCGCTGTTGAGATCCAGTTCGATGTAACCCACTCGTGCACCCAACTGA
TCTTCAGCATCTTTTACTTTCACCAGCGTTTCTGGGTGAGCAAAAACAGGAAGGCAAAATGCCGCAAAAA
AGGGAATAAGGGCGACACGGAAATGTTGAATACTCATACTCTTCCTTTTTCAATATTATTGAAGCATTTA
TCAGGGTTATTGTCTCATGAGCGGATACATATTTGAATGTATTTAGAAAAATAAACAAATAGGGGTTCCG
CGCACATTTCCCCGAAAAGTGCCACCTGACGTCGACGGATCGGGAGATCGATCTCCCGATCCCCTAGGGT
CGACTCTCAGTACAATCTGCTCTGATGCCGCATAGTTAAGCCAGTATCTGCTCCCTGCTTGTGTGTTGGA
GGTCGCTGAGTAGTGCGCGAGCAAAATTTAAGCTACAACAAGGCAAGGCTTGACCGACAATTGCATGAAG
AATCTGCTTAGGGTTAGGCGTTTTGCGCTGCTTCGCGATGTACGGGCCAGATATACGCGTTGACATTGAT
TATTGACTAGTTATTAATAGTAATCAATTACGGGGTCATTAGTTCATAGCCCATATATGGAGTTCCGCGT
TACATAACTTACGGTAAATGGCCCGCCTGGCTGACCGCCCAACGACCCCCGCCCATTGACGTCAATAATG
ACGTATGTTCCCATAGTAACGCCAATAGGGACTTTCCATTGACGTCAATGGGTGGAGTATTTACGGTAAA
CTGCCCACTTGGCAGTACATCAAGTGTATC
