>Addgene plasmid #64191 | pKMD106h - intein-Cas9(C574) | addgene partial sequence | sequence record 111951 | CMV-F 5'-CGCAAATGGGCGGTAGGCGTG-3'
GTGAACCGTCAGATCCGCTAGAGATCCGCGGCCGCTAATACGACTCACTATAGGGAGAGCCGCCACCATG
GATAAAAAGTATTCTATTGGTTTAGACATCGGCACTAATTCCGTTGGATGGGCTGTCATAACCGATGAAT
ACAAAGTACCTTCAAAGAAATTTAAGGTGTTGGGGAACACAGACCGTCATTCGATTAAAAAGAATCTTAT
CGGTGCCCTCCTATTCGATAGTGGCGAAACGGCAGAGGCGACTCGCCTGAAACGAACCGCTCGGAGAAGG
TATACACGTCGCAAGAACCGAATATGTTACTTACAAGAAATTTTTAGCAATGAGATGGCCAAAGTTGACG
ATTCTTTCTTTCACCGTTTGGAAGAGTCCTTCCTTGTCGAAGAGGACAAGAAACATGAACGGCACCCCAT
CTTTGGAAACATAGTAGATGAGGTGGCATATCATGAAAAGTACCCAACGATTTATCACCTCAGAAAAAAG
CTAGTTGACTCAACTGATAAAGCGGACCTGAGGTTAATCTACTTGGCTCTTGCCCATATGATAAAGTTCC
GTGGGCACTTTCTCATTGAGGGTGATCTAAATCCGGACAACTCGGATGTCGACAAACTGTTCATCCAGTT
AGTACAAACCTATAATCAGTTGTTTGAAGAGAACCCTATAAATGCAAGTGGCGTGGATGCGAAGGCTATT
CTTAGCGCCCGCCTCTCTAAATCCCGACGGCTAGAAAACCTGATCGCACAATTACCCGGAGAGAAGAAAA
ATGGGTTGTTCGGTAACCTTATAGCGCTCTCACTAGGCCTGACACCAAATTTTAAGTCGAACTTCGACTT
AGCTGAAGATGCCAAATTGCAGCTTAGTAAGGACACGTACGATGACGATCTCGACAATCTACTGGCACAA
