>Addgene plasmid #64191 | pKMD106h - intein-Cas9(C574) | addgene partial sequence | sequence record 112552 | BGH-rev 5'-TAGAAGGCACAGTCGAGG-3'
GTGATGATGACCGGTCATCCTGCAGCCTTGTCATCGTCATCCTTGTAATCGATGTCATGATCTTTATAAT
CACCGTCATGGTCTTTGTAGTCGCTCGAGACTTTCCTCTTCTTCTTGGGGGATCCGTCACCCCCAAGCTG
TGACAAATCTATCCGAGTTTCATATAATCCCGTGATGGATTGGTGAATCAGTGTCGCGTCTAGCACCTCC
TTGGTAGAAGTGTATCGTTTGCGATCTATCGTTGTGTCAAAATACTTGAATGCGGCTGGAGCGCCGAGGT
TGGTAAGAGTAAACAAATGGATAATATTTTCCGCCTGCTCACGTATGGGTTTATCCCTGTGCTTGTTGTA
TGCGCTTAATACTTTGTCCAGATTGGCATCAGCTAGGATGACTCTCTTACTGAATTCCGAAATTTGCTCT
ATGATTTCGTCGAGATAATGTTTGTGCTGCTCAACAAAAAGTTGCTTCTGTTCGTTATCTTCAGGTGAAC
CTTTCAACTTCTCGTAATGGGACGCTAAATACAGGAAATTCACGTATTTAGACGGTAGTGCGAGTTCGTT
CCCCTTTTGAAGCTCTCCGGCGCTAGCCAACATCCGTTTTCGGCCATTTTCTAACTCAAACAGACTATAC
TTTGGTAGTTTAATTATGAGATCCTTTTTTACTTCCTTGTAACCTTTCGCCTCAAGGAAGTCGATGGGGT
TCTTTTCAAAAGACGAGCGCTCCATAATCGTTATCCCCAATAATTCTTTGACTGACTTCAGTTTCTTGGA
TTTTCCCTTCTCAACTTTTGCCACTACTAGGACAGAATAGGCAACTGTAGGGCTATCGAAGCCACCGTAC
TTT
