>Addgene plasmid #64191 | pKMD106h - intein-Cas9(C574) | addgene partial sequence | sequence record 115331 | hESR1-F 5'-ATGAATCTGCAGGGAGAGGA-3'
CTGGAGTGTACACATTTCTGTCCAGCACCCTGAAGTCTCTGGAAGAGAAGGACCATATCCACCGAGCCCT
GGACAAGATCACGGACACTTTGATCCACCTGATGGCCAAGGCAGGCCTGACCCTGCAGCAGCAGCACCAG
CGGCTGGCCCAGCTCCTCCTCATCCTCTCCCACATCAGGCACATGAGTAACAAAGGAATGGAGCATCTGT
ACAGCATGAAGTACAAGAACGTGGTGCCCCTCTATGACCTGCTGCTGGAGATGCTGGACGCCCACCGCCT
ACATGCGGGTGGTTCTGGTGCTAGCCGCGTGCAGGCGTTCGCGGATGCCCTGGATGACAAATTCCTGCAC
GACATGCTGGCGGAAGGACTCCGCTATTCCGTGATCCGAGAAGTGCTGCCAACGCGGCGGGCACGAACGT
TCGACCTCGAGGTCGAGGAACTGCACACCCTCGTCGCCGAAGGGGTTGTCGTGCACAACTGCTTCGATTC
TGTCGAGATCTCCGGGGTAGAAGATCGATTTAATGCGTCACTTGGTACGTATCATGACCTCCTAAAGATA
ATTAAAGATAAGGACTTCCTGGATAACGAAGAGAATGAAGATATCTTAGAAGATATAGTGTTGACTCTTA
CCCTCTTTGAAGATCGGGAAATGATTGAGGAAAGACTAAAAACATACGCTCACCTGTTCGACGATAAGGT
TATGAAACAGTTAAAGAGGCGTCGCTATACGGGCTGGGGACGATTGTCGCG
